Addgene plasmid #234073: pLenti_PE7-2A-BSD
Purpose: For lentiviral expression of PE7 with blasticidin resistance
Depositing lab: Greg Findlay. Depositing organization: Francis Crick Institute. Publication: High-throughput screening of human genetic variants by pooled prime editing. Herger M, Kajba CM, Buckley M, Cunha A, Strom M, Findlay GM. Cell Genom. 2025 Mar 18:100814. doi: 10.1016/j.xgen.2025.100814. PubMed 40120586.
Backbone
  Vector backbone: pLenti-PE2-BSD
  Backbone manufacturer: Hyongbum Kim, Addgene plasmid #161514
  Backbone size w/o insert (bp): 8693
  Vector type: Mammalian Expression, Lentiviral, CRISPR
  Selectable markers: Blasticidin
Growth in bacteria
  Bacterial resistance: Ampicillin, 100 μg/mL
  Growth temperature: 30°C
  Growth strain: NEB Stable
  Copy number: High Copy
Gene/Insert
  Gene/Insert name: PE7
  Species: Synthetic; SpCas9 is from Streptococcus pyogenes; MMLV-RT is from the Moloney murine leukemia virus; La is from Homo sapiens
  Insert size (bp): 7071
  Promoter: EF-1α core promoter
  Tag / fusion protein: SV40 bpNLS (N terminal on insert); SV40 bpNLS (C terminal on insert); c-Myc NLS (C terminal on insert)
  Cloning method: Gibson Cloning
  Sequencing primers: 5′ EFS_forward (5'-GGTCGGCAATTGATCCGGTG)
Resource information
  A portion of this plasmid was derived from a plasmid made by: Brittany Adamson (pT7-PE7 for IVT, Addgene plasmid #214813)
Terms and licenses: Academic/Nonprofit Terms; Industry Terms: Not Available to Industry
Depositor comments: Please visit https://doi.org/10.1101/2024.04.01.587366 for bioRxiv preprint.
How to cite: pLenti_PE7-2A-BSD was a gift from Greg Findlay (Addgene plasmid # 234073 ; http://n2t.net/addgene:234073 ; RRID:Addgene_234073)
