[The description below was written by a language model from this plasmid's Addgene catalogue record and pLannotate feature annotations shown in this document.]
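Description:
pLenti_PE7-2A-BSD is a third-generation-style HIV-1 lentiviral transfer plasmid for stable expression of the PE7 prime editor in mammalian cells, built by Gibson cloning on the pLenti-PE2-BSD backbone. In bacteria it is maintained through a high-copy ColE1/pUC origin and selected with ampicillin (AmpR). The backbone also carries an f1 origin, an SV40 origin and promoter fragments, and an EM7-driven bleomycin/Zeocin resistance gene with an SV40 poly(A) signal. Viral genomic RNA is transcribed from a CMV enhancer/promoter fused to a truncated 5' LTR. This transcript carries the Ψ packaging signal, a gag fragment, the RRE for Rev-dependent nuclear export and the cPPT/CTS. A WPRE precedes the downstream truncated LTR, and a bGH poly(A) signal follows it.

The payload is driven by the EF-1α core promoter and encodes one long fusion protein. It consists of an SpCas9 domain, a Moloney murine leukemia virus reverse transcriptase and a fragment of the human La protein (SSB). The automated annotation labels the Cas9 domain as a dCas9 fragment, but prime editors normally use a nickase, and the record does not spell out the mutations. La binds the 3' poly(U) ends of RNA polymerase III transcripts and protects them from exonucleases, which is the general rationale for adding it to a prime editor that relies on pegRNAs. The catalogue lists SV40 bipartite nuclear localization signals at both ends and a C-terminal c-Myc NLS. As the name indicates, a 2A peptide links the editor to blasticidin S deaminase, although the 2A is not separately annotated. Blasticidin selection therefore enriches for transduced cells that express the editor. The associated work used it for pooled prime editing screens of human genetic variants.
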