Features (pLannotate 1.2.2; 36 found; start..end, strand, type, name):
      7..386     +  enhancer       CMV enhancer: human cytomegalovirus immediate early enhancer
    387..586     +  promoter       CMV promoter: human cytomegalovirus (CMV) immediate early promoter
    604..784     +  LTR            5' LTR (truncated): truncated 5' long terminal repeat (LTR) from HIV-1
    831..956     +  misc_feature   HIV-1 Ψ: packaging signal of human immunodeficiency virus type 1
    940..1303    +  CDS            HIV-1 gag (fragment): gag protein from human immunodeficiency virus 1; gag
   1449..1682    +  misc_feature   RRE: The Rev response element (RRE) of HIV-1 allows for Rev-dependent mRNA export from the nucleus to the cytoplasm.
   2059..2159    +  CDS            Rev (fragment): human immunodeficiency virus 1 (HIV-1) Rev protein; rev; enhances nuclear export of unspliced and incompletely spliced viral mRNAs
   2209..2326    +  misc_feature   cPPT/CTS: central polypurine tract and central termination sequence of HIV-1
   2375..2393    +  CDS            small t antigen (fragment): SV40 (simian virus 40) small t antigen
   2419..2630    +  promoter       EF-1α core promoter: core promoter for human elongation factor EF-1α
   2707..6808    +  CDS            dCas9 (fragment): catalytically dead mutant of the Cas9 endonuclease from the Streptococcus pyogenes Type II CRISPR/Cas system RNA-guided DNA-binding protein that lacks endonuclease activity due to the D10A mutation in the RuvC catalytic domain and the N863A mutation in the HNH catalytic domain
   6910..8940    +  CDS            gag-pol (fragment): POL_MLVMS - Experimental evidence at protein level: Swiss-Prot protein existence level 1. [Integrase]: Catalyzes viral DNA integration into the host chromosome, by performing a series of DNA cutting and joining reactions. This enzyme activity takes place after virion entry into a cell and reverse transcription of the RNA genome in dsDNA. The first step in the integration process is 3' processing. This step requires a complex comprising the viral genome, matrix protein and integrase. This complex is called the pre-integration complex (PIC). The integrase protein removes 2 nucleotides from each
   9037..9618    +  CDS            SSB (fragment): LA_HUMAN - Experimental evidence at protein level: Swiss-Prot protein existence level 1. Binds to the 3' poly(U) terminus of nascent RNA polymerase III transcripts, protecting them from exonuclease digestion and facilitating their folding and maturation (PubMed:3192525, PubMed:2470590). In case of Coxsackievirus B3 infection, binds to the viral internal ribosome entry site (IRES) and stimulates the IRES- mediated translation (PubMed:12384597). From Homo sapiens (Human).
   9787..10185   +  CDS            BSD: blasticidin S deaminase; Aspergillus terreus BSD; confers resistance to blasticidin
  10222..10243   +  misc_feature   MCS (fragment): pBluescript multiple cloning site
  10246..10834   +  misc_feature   WPRE: woodchuck hepatitis virus posttranscriptional regulatory element
  10771..11352   +  CDS            nef (fragment): NEF_HV1H2 - Experimental evidence at protein level: Swiss-Prot protein existence level 1. Extracellular Nef protein targets CD4(+) T-lymphocytes for apoptosis by interacting with CXCR4 surface receptors. From Human immunodeficiency virus type 1 group M subtype B (isolate HXB2) (HIV-1).
  11359..11539   +  LTR            5' LTR (truncated): truncated 5' long terminal repeat (LTR) from HIV-1
  11571..11795   +  polyA_signal   bGH poly(A) signal: bovine growth hormone polyadenylation signal
  11799..11820   +  promoter       SV40 promoter (fragment): SV40 enhancer and early promoter
  11841..12269   +  rep_origin     f1 ori (sequence partly withheld): f1 bacteriophage origin of replication; arrow indicates direction of (+) strand synthesis
  12296..12367   +  promoter       SV40 promoter (fragment): SV40 enhancer and early promoter
  12368..12439   +  promoter       SV40 promoter (fragment): SV40 enhancer and early promoter
  12443..12577   +  rep_origin     SV40 ori: SV40 origin of replication
  12639..12686   +  promoter       EM7 promoter: synthetic bacterial promoter&nbsp
  12705..13079   +  CDS            BleoR: antibiotic-binding protein; Sh ble from Streptoalloteichus hindustanus; confers resistance to bleomycin, phleomycin, and Zeocin™
  13089..13214   +  CDS            ble (fragment): BLE_KLEPN - Experimental evidence at protein level: Swiss-Prot protein existence level 1. Binding protein with a strong affinity to the bleomycin family of antibiotics. Binds to CL990; an antimitotic-antibiotic compound. From Klebsiella pneumoniae.
  13209..13330   +  polyA_signal   SV40 poly(A) signal: SV40 polyadenylation signal
  13401..13423   -  protein_bind   lac operator (fragment): The lac repressor binds to the lac operator to inhibit transcription in E. coli. This inhibition can be relieved by adding lactose or isopropyl-β-D-thiogalactopyranoside (IPTG). lac repressor encoded by lacI
  13427..13457   -  promoter       lac promoter: promoter for the E. coli lac operon
  13472..13493   -  protein_bind   CAP binding site: CAP binding activates transcription in the presence of cAMP. E. coli catabolite activator protein
  13506..13598   -  CDS            lacI (fragment): lac repressor; lacI; The lac repressor binds to the lac operator to inhibit transcription in E. coli. This inhibition can be relieved by adding lactose or isopropyl-β-D-thiogalactopyranoside (IPTG).
  13781..14369   -  rep_origin     ori: high-copy-number ColE1/pMB1/pBR322/pUC origin of replication
  14540..15400   -  CDS            AmpR: β-lactamase; bla; confers resistance to ampicillin, carbenicillin, and related antibiotics
  15401..15505   -  promoter       AmpR promoter: bla
  15564..15616   -  misc_feature   bom (fragment): basis of mobility region from pBR322
>Addgene plasmid #234073 | pLenti_PE7-2A-BSD | addgene full sequence | sequence record 466037 | Addgene NGS Result
CGCGTTGACATTGATTATTGACTAGTTATTAATAGTAATCAATTACGGGGTCATTAGTTCATAGCCCATA
TATGGAGTTCCGCGTTACATAACTTACGGTAAATGGCCCGCCTGGCTGACCGCCCAACGACCCCCGCCCA
TTGACGTCAATAATGACGTATGTTCCCATAGTAACGCCAATAGGGACTTTCCATTGACGTCAATGGGTGG
AGTATTTACGGTAAACTGCCCACTTGGCAGTACATCAAGTGTATCATATGCCAAGTACGCCCCCTATTGA
CGTCAATGACGGTAAATGGCCCGCCTGGCATTATGCCCAGTACATGACCTTATGGGACTTTCCTACTTGG
CAGTACATCTACGTATTAGTCATCGCTATTACCATGGTGATGCGGTTTTGGCAGTACATCAATGGGCGTG
GATAGCGGTTTGACTCACGGGGATTTCCAAGTCTCCACCCCATTGACGTCAATGGGAGTTTGTTTTGGCA
CCAAAATCAACGGGACTTTCCAAAATGTCGTAACAACTCCGCCCCATTGACGCAAATGGGCGGTAGGCGT
GTACGGTGGGAGGTCTATATAAGCAGCGCGTTTTGCCTGTACTGGGTCTCTCTGGTTAGACCAGATCTGA
GCCTGGGAGCTCTCTGGCTAACTAGGGAACCCACTGCTTAAGCCTCAATAAAGCTTGCCTTGAGTGCTTC
AAGTAGTGTGTGCCCGTCTGTTGTGTGACTCTGGTAACTAGAGATCCCTCAGACCCTTTTAGTCAGTGTG
GAAAATCTCTAGCAGTGGCGCCCGAACAGGGACTTGAAAGCGAAAGGGAAACCAGAGGAGCTCTCTCGAC
GCAGGACTCGGCTTGCTGAAGCGCGCACGGCAAGAGGCGAGGGGCGGCGACTGGTGAGTACGCCAAAAAT
TTTGACTAGCGGAGGCTAGAAGGAGAGAGATGGGTGCGAGAGCGTCAGTATTAAGCGGGGGAGAATTAGA
TCGCGATGGGAAAAAATTCGGTTAAGGCCAGGGGGAAAGAAAAAATATAAATTAAAACATATAGTATGGG
CAAGCAGGGAGCTAGAACGATTCGCAGTTAATCCTGGCCTGTTAGAAACATCAGAAGGCTGTAGACAAAT
ACTGGGACAGCTACAACCATCCCTTCAGACAGGATCAGAAGAACTTAGATCATTATATAATACAGTAGCA
ACCCTCTATTGTGTGCATCAAAGGATAGAGATAAAAGACACCAAGGAAGCTTTAGACAAGATAGAGGAAG
AGCAAAACAAAAGTAAGACCACCGCACAGCAAGCGGCCGCTGATCTTCAGACCTGGAGGAGGAGATATGA
GGGACAATTGGAGAAGTGAATTATATAAATATAAAGTAGTAAAAATTGAACCATTAGGAGTAGCACCCAC
CAAGGCAAAGAGAAGAGTGGTGCAGAGAGAAAAAAGAGCAGTGGGAATAGGAGCTTTGTTCCTTGGGTTC
TTGGGAGCAGCAGGAAGCACTATGGGCGCAGCGTCAATGACGCTGACGGTACAGGCCAGACAATTATTGT
CTGGTATAGTGCAGCAGCAGAACAATTTGCTGAGGGCTATTGAGGCGCAACAGCATCTGTTGCAACTCAC
AGTCTGGGGCATCAAGCAGCTCCAGGCAAGAATCCTGGCTGTGGAAAGATACCTAAAGGATCAACAGCTC
CTGGGGATTTGGGGTTGCTCTGGAAAACTCATTTGCACCACTGCTGTGCCTTGGAATGCTAGTTGGAGTA
ATAAATCTCTGGAACAGATTTGGAATCACACGACCTGGATGGAGTGGGACAGAGAAATTAACAATTACAC
AAGCTTAATACACTCCTTAATTGAAGAATCGCAAAACCAGCAAGAAAAGAATGAACAAGAATTATTGGAA
TTAGATAAATGGGCAAGTTTGTGGAATTGGTTTAACATAACAAATTGGCTGTGGTATATAAAATTATTCA
TAATGATAGTAGGAGGCTTGGTAGGTTTAAGAATAGTTTTTGCTGTACTTTCTATAGTGAATAGAGTTAG
GCAGGGATATTCACCATTATCGTTTCAGACCCACCTCCCAACCCCGAGGGGACCCGACAGGCCCGAAGGA
ATAGAAGAAGAAGGTGGAGAGAGAGACAGAGACAGATCCATTCGATTAGTGAACGGATCGGCACTGCGTG
CGCCAATTCTGCAGACAAATGGCAGTATTCATCCACAATTTTAAAAGAAAAGGGGGGATTGGGGGGTACA
GTGCAGGGGAAAGAATAGTAGACATAATAGCAACAGACATACAAACTAAAGAATTACAAAAACAAATTAC
AAAAATTCAAAATTTTCGGGTTTATTACAGGGACAGCAGAGATCCAGTTTGGTTAATTAGCTAGCTAGGT
CTTGAAAGGAGTGGGAATTGGCTCCGGTGCCCGTCAGTGGGCAGAGCGCACATCGCCCACAGTCCCCGAG
AAGTTGGGGGGAGGGGTCGGCAATTGATCCGGTGCCTAGAGAAGGTGGCGCGGGGTAAACTGGGAAAGTG
ATGTCGTGTACTGGCTCCGCCTTTTTCCCGAGGGTGGGGGAGAACCGTATATAAGTGCAGTAGTCGCCGT
GAACGTTCTTTTTCGCAACGGGTTTGCCGCCAGAACACAGGACCGGTTCTAGAGCCACCATGAAACGGAC
AGCCGACGGAAGCGAGTTCGAGTCACCAAAGAAGAAGCGGAAAGTCGACAAGAAGTACAGCATCGGCCTG
GACATCGGCACCAACTCTGTGGGCTGGGCCGTGATCACCGACGAGTACAAGGTGCCCAGCAAGAAATTCA
AGGTGCTGGGCAACACCGACCGGCACAGCATCAAGAAGAACCTGATCGGAGCCCTGCTGTTCGACAGCGG
CGAAACAGCCGAGGCCACCCGGCTGAAGAGAACCGCCAGAAGAAGATACACCAGACGGAAGAACCGGATC
TGCTATCTGCAAGAGATCTTCAGCAACGAGATGGCCAAGGTGGACGACAGCTTCTTCCACAGACTGGAAG
AGTCCTTCCTGGTGGAAGAGGATAAGAAGCACGAGCGGCACCCCATCTTCGGCAACATCGTGGACGAGGT
GGCCTACCACGAGAAGTACCCCACCATCTACCACCTGAGAAAGAAACTGGTGGACAGCACCGACAAGGCC
GACCTGCGGCTGATCTATCTGGCCCTGGCCCACATGATCAAGTTCCGGGGCCACTTCCTGATCGAGGGCG
ACCTGAACCCCGACAACAGCGACGTGGACAAGCTGTTCATCCAGCTGGTGCAGACCTACAACCAGCTGTT
CGAGGAAAACCCCATCAACGCCAGCGGCGTGGACGCCAAGGCCATCCTGTCTGCCAGACTGAGCAAGAGC
AGAAAGCTGGAAAATCTGATCGCCCAGCTGCCCGGCGAGAAGAAGAATGGCCTGTTCGGAAACCTGATTG
CCCTGAGCCTGGGCCTGACCCCCAACTTCAAGAGCAACTTCGACCTGGCCGAGGATGCCAAACTGCAGCT
GAGCAAGGACACCTACGACGACGACCTGGACAACCTGCTGGCCCAGATCGGCGACCAGTACGCCGACCTG
TTTCTGGCCGCCAAGAACCTGTCCGACGCCATCCTGCTGAGCGACATCCTGAGAGTGAACACCGAGATCA
CCAAGGCCCCCCTGAGCGCCTCTATGATCAAGAGATACGACGAGCACCACCAGGACCTGACCCTGCTGAA
AGCTCTCGTGCGGCAGCAGCTGCCTGAGAAGTACAAAGAGATTTTCTTCGACCAGAGCAAGAACGGCTAC
GCCGGCTACATTGACGGCGGAGCCAGCCAGGAAGAGTTCTACAAGTTCATCAAGCCCATCCTGGAAAAGA
TGGACGGCACCGAGGAACTGCTCGTGAAGCTGAAGAGAGAGGACCTGCTGCGGAAGCAGCGGACCTTCGA
CAACGGCAGCATCCCCCACCAGATCCACCTGGGAGAGCTGCACGCCATTCTGCGGCGGCAGGAAGATTTT
TACCCATTCCTGAAGGACAACCGGGAAAAGATCGAGAAGATCCTGACCTTCCGCATCCCCTACTACGTGG
GCCCTCTGGCCAGGGGAAACAGCAGATTCGCCTGGATGACCAGAAAGAGCGAGGAAACCATCACCCCCTG
GAACTTCGAGGAAGTGGTGGACAAGGGCGCTTCCGCCCAGAGCTTCATCGAGCGGATGACCAACTTCGAT
AAGAACCTGCCCAACGAGAAGGTGCTGCCCAAGCACAGCCTGCTGTACGAGTACTTCACCGTGTATAACG
AGCTGACCAAAGTGAAATACGTGACCGAGGGAATGAGAAAGCCCGCCTTCCTGAGCGGCGAGCAGAAAAA
GGCCATCGTGGACCTGCTGTTCAAGACCAACCGGAAAGTGACCGTGAAGCAGCTGAAAGAGGACTACTTC
AAGAAAATCGAGTGCTTCGACTCCGTGGAAATCTCCGGCGTGGAAGATCGGTTCAACGCCTCCCTGGGCA
CATACCACGATCTGCTGAAAATTATCAAGGACAAGGACTTCCTGGACAATGAGGAAAACGAGGACATTCT
GGAAGATATCGTGCTGACCCTGACACTGTTTGAGGACAGAGAGATGATCGAGGAACGGCTGAAAACCTAT
GCCCACCTGTTCGACGACAAAGTGATGAAGCAGCTGAAGCGGCGGAGATACACCGGCTGGGGCAGGCTGA
GCCGGAAGCTGATCAACGGCATCCGGGACAAGCAGTCCGGCAAGACAATCCTGGATTTCCTGAAGTCCGA
CGGCTTCGCCAACAGAAACTTCATGCAGCTGATCCACGACGACAGCCTGACCTTTAAAGAGGACATCCAG
AAAGCCCAGGTGTCCGGCCAGGGCGATAGCCTGCACGAGCACATTGCCAATCTGGCCGGCAGCCCCGCCA
TTAAGAAGGGCATCCTGCAGACAGTGAAGGTGGTGGACGAGCTCGTGAAAGTGATGGGCCGGCACAAGCC
CGAGAACATCGTGATCGAAATGGCCAGAGAGAACCAGACCACCCAGAAGGGACAGAAGAACAGCCGCGAG
AGAATGAAGCGGATCGAAGAGGGCATCAAAGAGCTGGGCAGCCAGATCCTGAAAGAACACCCCGTGGAAA
ACACCCAGCTGCAGAACGAGAAGCTGTACCTGTACTACCTGCAGAATGGGCGGGATATGTACGTGGACCA
GGAACTGGACATCAACCGGCTGTCCGACTACGATGTGGACGCTATCGTGCCTCAGAGCTTTCTGAAGGAC
GACTCCATCGACAACAAGGTGCTGACCAGAAGCGACAAGAACCGGGGCAAGAGCGACAACGTGCCCTCCG
AAGAGGTCGTGAAGAAGATGAAGAACTACTGGCGGCAGCTGCTGAACGCCAAGCTGATTACCCAGAGAAA
GTTCGACAATCTGACCAAGGCCGAGAGAGGCGGCCTGAGCGAACTGGATAAGGCCGGCTTCATCAAGAGA
CAGCTGGTGGAAACCCGGCAGATCACAAAGCACGTGGCACAGATCCTGGACTCCCGGATGAACACTAAGT
ACGACGAGAATGACAAGCTGATCCGGGAAGTGAAAGTGATCACCCTGAAGTCCAAGCTGGTGTCCGATTT
CCGGAAGGATTTCCAGTTTTACAAAGTGCGCGAGATCAACAACTACCACCACGCCCACGACGCCTACCTG
AACGCCGTCGTGGGAACCGCCCTGATCAAAAAGTACCCTAAGCTGGAAAGCGAGTTCGTGTACGGCGACT
ACAAGGTGTACGACGTGCGGAAGATGATCGCCAAGAGCGAGCAGGAAATCGGCAAGGCTACCGCCAAGTA
CTTCTTCTACAGCAACATCATGAACTTTTTCAAGACCGAGATTACCCTGGCCAACGGCGAGATCCGGAAG
CGGCCTCTGATCGAGACAAACGGCGAAACCGGGGAGATCGTGTGGGATAAGGGCCGGGATTTTGCCACCG
TGCGGAAAGTGCTGAGCATGCCCCAAGTGAATATCGTGAAAAAGACCGAGGTGCAGACAGGCGGCTTCAG
CAAAGAGTCTATCCTGCCCAAGAGGAACAGCGATAAGCTGATCGCCAGAAAGAAGGACTGGGACCCTAAG
AAGTACGGCGGCTTCGACAGCCCCACCGTGGCCTATTCTGTGCTGGTGGTGGCCAAAGTGGAAAAGGGCA
AGTCCAAGAAACTGAAGAGTGTGAAAGAGCTGCTGGGGATCACCATCATGGAAAGAAGCAGCTTCGAGAA
GAATCCCATCGACTTTCTGGAAGCCAAGGGCTACAAAGAAGTGAAAAAGGACCTGATCATCAAGCTGCCT
AAGTACTCCCTGTTCGAGCTGGAAAACGGCCGGAAGAGAATGCTGGCCTCTGCCGGCGAACTGCAGAAGG
GAAACGAACTGGCCCTGCCCTCCAAATATGTGAACTTCCTGTACCTGGCCAGCCACTATGAGAAGCTGAA
GGGCTCCCCCGAGGATAATGAGCAGAAACAGCTGTTTGTGGAACAGCACAAGCACTACCTGGACGAGATC
ATCGAGCAGATCAGCGAGTTCTCCAAGAGAGTGATCCTGGCCGACGCTAATCTGGACAAAGTGCTGTCCG
CCTACAACAAGCACCGGGATAAGCCCATCAGAGAGCAGGCCGAGAATATCATCCACCTGTTTACCCTGAC
CAATCTGGGAGCCCCTGCCGCCTTCAAGTACTTTGACACCACCATCGACCGGAAGAGGTACACCAGCACC
AAAGAGGTGCTGGACGCCACCCTGATCCACCAGAGCATCACCGGCCTGTACGAGACACGGATCGACCTGT
CTCAGCTGGGAGGTGACTCCGGCGGAAGCTCTGGTGGCAGCAAGCGGACCGCCGACGGCTCTGAATTCGA
GAGCCCTAAGAAGAAAAGAAAGGTGAGCGGAGGCTCTAGCGGCGGAAGCACCCTGAACATTGAAGACGAG
TATAGACTGCATGAAACAAGCAAGGAACCCGATGTGTCCCTGGGCTCCACCTGGCTGTCCGACTTTCCCC
AGGCCTGGGCCGAGACAGGAGGAATGGGCCTGGCCGTGCGGCAGGCACCCCTGATCATCCCTCTGAAGGC
CACCTCTACACCCGTGAGCATCAAGCAGTACCCTATGTCTCAGGAGGCCAGACTGGGCATCAAGCCTCAC
ATCCAGAGGCTGCTGGACCAGGGCATCCTGGTGCCATGCCAGAGCCCCTGGAACACACCACTGCTGCCCG
TGAAGAAGCCAGGCACCAATGACTATAGACCCGTGCAGGATCTGAGAGAGGTGAACAAGAGGGTGGAGGA
TATCCACCCCACCGTGCCCAACCCTTACAATCTGCTGTCCGGCCTGCCCCCTTCTCACCAGTGGTATACA
GTGCTGGACCTGAAGGATGCCTTCTTTTGTCTGAGACTGCACCCTACCAGCCAGCCACTGTTCGCCTTTG
AGTGGAGGGACCCTGAGATGGGCATCTCTGGCCAGCTGACCTGGACACGCCTGCCTCAGGGCTTCAAGAA
TAGCCCAACACTGTTTAACGAGGCCCTGCACCGCGACCTGGCAGATTTCCGGATCCAGCACCCAGATCTG
ATCCTGCTGCAGTACGTGGACGATCTGCTGCTGGCCGCCACCAGCGAGCTGGATTGCCAGCAGGGAACAC
GCGCCCTGCTGCAGACCCTGGGAAACCTGGGATATAGGGCATCCGCCAAGAAGGCCCAGATCTGTCAGAA
GCAGGTGAAGTACCTGGGCTATCTGCTGAAGGAGGGCCAGAGATGGCTGACAGAGGCCAGGAAGGAGACA
GTGATGGGCCAGCCAACACCCAAGACCCCAAGACAGCTGAGGGAGTTCCTGGGCAAAGCAGGATTTTGCA
GGCTGTTCATCCCAGGATTCGCAGAGATGGCAGCACCTCTGTACCCACTGACCAAGCCGGGCACCCTGTT
TAATTGGGGCCCTGACCAGCAGAAGGCCTATCAGGAGATCAAGCAGGCCCTGCTGACAGCACCAGCCCTG
GGCCTGCCAGACCTGACCAAGCCTTTCGAGCTGTTTGTGGATGAGAAGCAGGGCTACGCCAAGGGCGTGC
TGACCCAGAAGCTGGGACCATGGAGACGGCCCGTGGCCTATCTGTCCAAGAAGCTGGACCCAGTGGCAGC
AGGATGGCCACCATGCCTGAGGATGGTGGCAGCAATCGCCGTGCTGACAAAGGATGCCGGCAAGCTGACC
ATGGGACAGCCACTGGTCATCCTGGCACCACACGCAGTGGAGGCCCTGGTGAAGCAGCCTCCAGATCGCT
GGCTGTCTAACGCCCGGATGACACACTACCAGGCCCTGCTGCTGGACACCGATCGCGTGCAGTTTGGCCC
TGTGGTGGCCCTGAATCCAGCCACCCTGCTGCCTCTGCCAGAGGAGGGCCTGCAGCACAACTGTCTGGAC
ATCCTGGCAGAGGCACACGGAACAAGGCCAGACCTGACCGATCAGCCCCTGCCTGACGCCGATCACACAT
GGTATACCGATGGAAGCTCCCTGCTGCAGGAGGGCCAGAGGAAGGCAGGAGCAGCAGTGACCACAGAGAC
AGAAGTGATCTGGGCCAAGGCCCTGCCAGCAGGCACATCCGCCCAGCGGGCCGAGCTGATCGCCCTGACC
CAGGCCCTGAAGATGGCCGAGGGCAAGAAGCTGAACGTGTACACAGACTCCAGATATGCCTTCGCCACCG
CACACATCCACGGAGAGATCTACAGGCGCCGGGGCTGGCTGACCTCTGAGGGCAAGGAGATCAAGAACAA
GGATGAGATCCTGGCCCTGCTGAAGGCCCTGTTTCTGCCCAAGCGGCTGAGCATCATCCACTGTCCTGGA
CACCAGAAGGGACACTCCGCCGAGGCAAGGGGCAATCGGATGGCCGACCAGGCCGCCAGAAAGGCTGCTA
TTACTGAAACTCCCGACACTTCCACTCTGCTGATTGAAAACTCCTCCCCTTCCGGAGGATCTAGCGGAGG
CTCCTCTGGCTCTGAGACACCTGGCACAAGCGAGAGCGCAACACCTGAAAGCAGCGGGGGCAGCAGCGGG
GGGTCAATGGCTGAAAATGGTGATAATGAAAAGATGGCTGCCCTGGAGGCCAAAATCTGTCATCAAATTG
AGTATTATTTTGGCGACTTCAATTTGCCACGGGACAAGTTTCTAAAGGAACAGATAAAACTGGATGAAGG
CTGGGTACCTTTGGAGATAATGATAAAATTCAACAGGTTGAACCGTCTAACAACAGACTTTAATGTAATT
GTGGAAGCATTGAGCAAATCCAAGGCAGAACTCATGGAAATCAGTGAAGATAAAACTAAAATCAGAAGGT
CTCCAAGCAAACCCCTACCTGAAGTGACTGATGAGTATAAAAATGATGTAAAAAACAGATCTGTTTATAT
TAAAGGCTTCCCAACTGATGCAACTCTTGATGACATAAAAGAATGGTTAGAAGATAAAGGTCAAGTACTA
AATATTCAGATGAGAAGAACATTGCATAAAGCATTTAAGGGATCAATTTTTGTTGTGTTTGATAGCATTG
AATCTGCTAAGAAATTTGTAGAGACCCCTGGCCAGAAGTACAAAGAAACAGACCTGCTAATACTTTTCAA
GGACGATTACTTTGCCAAAAAAAATGAATCTGGCGGCTCAAAAAGAACCGCCGACGGCAGCGAATTCGAG
TCTCCCAAGAAGAAGAGGAAAGTCGGCTCTGGCCCTGCCGCTAAGAGAGTGAAGCTGGACGGATCCGGCG
CAACAAACTTCTCTCTGCTGAAACAAGCCGGAGATGTCGAAGAGAATCCTGGACCGATGGCCAAGCCTTT
GTCTCAAGAAGAATCCACCCTCATTGAAAGAGCAACGGCTACAATCAACAGCATCCCCATCTCTGAAGAC
TACAGCGTCGCCAGCGCAGCTCTCTCTAGCGACGGCCGCATCTTCACTGGTGTCAATGTATATCATTTTA
CTGGGGGACCTTGTGCAGAACTCGTGGTGCTGGGCACTGCTGCTGCTGCGGCAGCTGGCAACCTGACTTG
TATCGTCGCGATCGGAAATGAGAACAGGGGCATCTTGAGCCCCTGCGGACGGTGCCGACAGGTGCTTCTC
GATCTGCATCCTGGGATCAAAGCCATAGTGAAGGACAGTGATGGACAGCCGACGGCAGTTGGGATTCGTG
AATTGCTGCCCTCTGGTTATGTGTGGGAGGGCTAAGCCGTGACCTACATGCTCGAAGGGCGTATGCGCCA
CGAATTCGATATCAAGCTTATCGGTAATCAACCTCTGGATTACAAAATTTGTGAAAGATTGACTGGTATT
CTTAACTATGTTGCTCCTTTTACGCTATGTGGATACGCTGCTTTAATGCCTTTGTATCATGCTATTGCTT
CCCGTATGGCTTTCATTTTCTCCTCCTTGTATAAATCCTGGTTGCTGTCTCTTTATGAGGAGTTGTGGCC
CGTTGTCAGGCAACGTGGCGTGGTGTGCACTGTGTTTGCTGACGCAACCCCCACTGGTTGGGGCATTGCC
ACCACCTGTCAGCTCCTTTCCGGGACTTTCGCTTTCCCCCTCCCTATTGCCACGGCGGAACTCATCGCCG
CCTGCCTTGCCCGCTGCTGGACAGGGGCTCGGCTGTTGGGCACTGACAATTCCGTGGTGTTGTCGGGGAA
ATCATCGTCCTTTCCTTGGCTGCTCGCCTGTGTTGCCACCTGGATTCTGCGCGGGACGTCCTTCTGCTAC
GTCCCTTCGGCCCTCAATCCAGCGGACCTTCCTTCCCGCGGCCTGCTGCCGGCTCTGCGGCCTCTTCCGC
GTCTTCGCCTTCGCCCTCAGACGAGTCGGATCTCCCTTTGGGCCGCCTCCCCGCATCGATACCGTCGACC
TCGAGACCTAGAAAAACATGGAGCAATCACAAGTAGCAATACAGCAGCTACCAATGCTGATTGTGCCTGG
CTAGAAGCACAAGAGGAGGAGGAGGTGGGTTTTCCAGTCACACCTCAGGTACCTTTAAGACCAATGACTT
ACAAGGCAGCTGTAGATCTTAGCCACTTTTTAAAAGAAAAGGGGGGACTGGAAGGGCTAATTCACTCCCA
ACGAAGACAAGATATCCTTGATCTGTGGATCTACCACACACAAGGCTACTTCCCTGATTGGCAGAACTAC
ACACCAGGGCCAGGGATCAGATATCCACTGACCTTTGGATGGTGCTACAAGCTAGTACCAGTTGAGCAAG
AGAAGGTAGAAGAAGCCAATGAAGGAGAGAACACCCGCTTGTTACACCCTGTGAGCCTGCATGGGATGGA
TGACCCGGAGAGAGAAGTATTAGAGTGGAGGTTTGACAGCCGCCTAGCATTTCATCACATGGCCCGAGAG
CTGCATCCGGACTGTACTGGGTCTCTCTGGTTAGACCAGATCTGAGCCTGGGAGCTCTCTGGCTAACTAG
GGAACCCACTGCTTAAGCCTCAATAAAGCTTGCCTTGAGTGCTTCAAGTAGTGTGTGCCCGTCTGTTGTG
TGACTCTGGTAACTAGAGATCCCTCAGACCCTTTTAGTCAGTGTGGAAAATCTCTAGCAGGGCCCGTTTA
AACCCGCTGATCAGCCTCGACTGTGCCTTCTAGTTGCCAGCCATCTGTTGTTTGCCCCTCCCCCGTGCCT
TCCTTGACCCTGGAAGGTGCCACTCCCACTGTCCTTTCCTAATAAAATGAGGAAATTGCATCGCATTGTC
TGAGTAGGTGTCATTCTATTCTGGGGGGTGGGGTGGGGCAGGACAGCAAGGGGGAGGATTGGGAAGACAA
TAGCAGGCATGCTGGGGATGCGGTGGGCTCTATGGCTTCTGAGGCGGAAAGAACCAGCTGGGGCTCTAGG
GGGTATCCCC
[124 nt withheld, positions 11841-11964]
C
[91 nt withheld, positions 11966-12056]
A
[49 nt withheld, positions 12058-12106]
CCTTTGACGTTGGAGTCCACGTTCTTT
[37 nt withheld, positions 12134-12170]
ACCCTATCTCGGTCTATTCTTTTGATTTATAAGGGATTTTGCCGATTTCGGCCTATTGGTTAAAAAATGA
GCTGATTTAACAAAAATTTAACGCGAATTAATTCTGTGGAATGTGTGTCAGTTAGGGTGTGGAAAGTCCC
CAGGCTCCCCAGCAGGCAGAAGTATGCAAAGCATGCATCTCAATTAGTCAGCAACCAGGTGTGGAAAGTC
CCCAGGCTCCCCAGCAGGCAGAAGTATGCAAAGCATGCATCTCAATTAGTCAGCAACCATAGTCCCGCCC
CTAACTCCGCCCAGTTCCGCCCATTCTCCGCCCCATGGCTGACTAATTTTTTTTATTTATGCAGAGGCCG
AGGCCGCCTCTGCCTCTGAGCTATTCCAGAAGTAGTGAGGAGGCTTTTTTGGAGGCCTAGGCTTTTGCAA
AAAGCTCCCGGGAGCTTGTATATCCATTTTCGGATCTGATCAGCACGTGTTGACAATTAATCATCGGCAT
AGTATATCGGCATAGTATAATACGACAAGGTGAGGAACTAAACCATGGCCAAGTTGACCAGTGCCGTTCC
GGTGCTCACCGCGCGCGACGTCGCCGGAGCGGTCGAGTTCTGGACCGACCGGCTCGGGTTCTCCCGGGAC
TTCGTGGAGGACGACTTCGCCGGTGTGGTCCGGGACGACGTGACCCTGTTCATCAGCGCGGTCCAGGACC
AGGTGGTGCCGGACAACACCCTGGCCTGGGTGTGGGTGCGCGGCCTGGACGAGCTGTACGCCGAGTGGTC
GGAGGTCGTGTCCACGAACTTCCGGGACGCCTCCGGGCCGGCCATGACCGAGATCGGCGAGCAGCCGTGG
GGGCGGGAGTTCGCCCTGCGCGACCCGGCCGGCAACTGCGTGCACTTCGTGGCCGAGGAGCAGGACTGAC
ACGTGCTACGAGATTTCGATTCCACCGCCGCCTTCTATGAAAGGTTGGGCTTCGGAATCGTTTTCCGGGA
CGCCGGCTGGATGATCCTCCAGCGCGGGGATCTCATGCTGGAGTTCTTCGCCCACCCCAACTTGTTTATT
GCAGCTTATAATGGTTACAAATAAAGCAATAGCATCACAAATTTCACAAATAAAGCATTTTTTTCACTGC
ATTCTAGTTGTGGTTTGTCCAAACTCATCAATGTATCTTATCATGTCTGTATACCGTCGACCTCTAGCTA
GAGCTTGGCGTAATCATGGTCATAGCTGTTTCCTGTGTGAAATTGTTATCCGCTCACAATTCCACACAAC
ATACGAGCCGGAAGCATAAAGTGTAAAGCCTGGGGTGCCTAATGAGTGAGCTAACTCACATTAATTGCGT
TGCGCTCACTGCCCGCTTTCCAGTCGGGAAACCTGTCGTGCCAGCTGCATTAATGAATCGGCCAACGCGC
GGGGAGAGGCGGTTTGCGTATTGGGCGCTCTTCCGCTTCCTCGCTCACTGACTCGCTGCGCTCGGTCGTT
CGGCTGCGGCGAGCGGTATCAGCTCACTCAAAGGCGGTAATACGGTTATCCACAGAATCAGGGGATAACG
CAGGAAAGAACATGTGAGCAAAAGGCCAGCAAAAGGCCAGGAACCGTAAAAAGGCCGCGTTGCTGGCGTT
TTTCCATAGGCTCCGCCCCCCTGACGAGCATCACAAAAATCGACGCTCAAGTCAGAGGTGGCGAAACCCG
ACAGGACTATAAAGATACCAGGCGTTTCCCCCTGGAAGCTCCCTCGTGCGCTCTCCTGTTCCGACCCTGC
CGCTTACCGGATACCTGTCCGCCTTTCTCCCTTCGGGAAGCGTGGCGCTTTCTCATAGCTCACGCTGTAG
GTATCTCAGTTCGGTGTAGGTCGTTCGCTCCAAGCTGGGCTGTGTGCACGAACCCCCCGTTCAGCCCGAC
CGCTGCGCCTTATCCGGTAACTATCGTCTTGAGTCCAACCCGGTAAGACACGACTTATCGCCACTGGCAG
CAGCCACTGGTAACAGGATTAGCAGAGCGAGGTATGTAGGCGGTGCTACAGAGTTCTTGAAGTGGTGGCC
TAACTACGGCTACACTAGAAGAACAGTATTTGGTATCTGCGCTCTGCTGAAGCCAGTTACCTTCGGAAAA
AGAGTTGGTAGCTCTTGATCCGGCAAACAAACCACCGCTGGTAGCGGTGGTTTTTTTGTTTGCAAGCAGC
AGATTACGCGCAGAAAAAAAGGATCTCAAGAAGATCCTTTGATCTTTTCTACGGGGTCTGACGCTCAGTG
GAACGAAAACTCACGTTAAGGGATTTTGGTCATGAGATTATCAAAAAGGATCTTCACCTAGATCCTTTTA
AATTAAAAATGAAGTTTTAAATCAATCTAAAGTATATATGAGTAAACTTGGTCTGACAGTTACCAATGCT
TAATCAGTGAGGCACCTATCTCAGCGATCTGTCTATTTCGTTCATCCATAGTTGCCTGACTCCCCGTCGT
GTAGATAACTACGATACGGGAGGGCTTACCATCTGGCCCCAGTGCTGCAATGATACCGCGAGACCCACGC
TCACCGGCTCCAGATTTATCAGCAATAAACCAGCCAGCCGGAAGGGCCGAGCGCAGAAGTGGTCCTGCAA
CTTTATCCGCCTCCATCCAGTCTATTAATTGTTGCCGGGAAGCTAGAGTAAGTAGTTCGCCAGTTAATAG
TTTGCGCAACGTTGTTGCCATTGCTACAGGCATCGTGGTGTCACGCTCGTCGTTTGGTATGGCTTCATTC
AGCTCCGGTTCCCAACGATCAAGGCGAGTTACATGATCCCCCATGTTGTGCAAAAAAGCGGTTAGCTCCT
TCGGTCCTCCGATCGTTGTCAGAAGTAAGTTGGCCGCAGTGTTATCACTCATGGTTATGGCAGCACTGCA
TAATTCTCTTACTGTCATGCCATCCGTAAGATGCTTTTCTGTGACTGGTGAGTACTCAACCAAGTCATTC
TGAGAATAGTGTATGCGGCGACCGAGTTGCTCTTGCCCGGCGTCAATACGGGATAATACCGCGCCACATA
GCAGAACTTTAAAAGTGCTCATCATTGGAAAACGTTCTTCGGGGCGAAAACTCTCAAGGATCTTACCGCT
GTTGAGATCCAGTTCGATGTAACCCACTCGTGCACCCAACTGATCTTCAGCATCTTTTACTTTCACCAGC
GTTTCTGGGTGAGCAAAAACAGGAAGGCAAAATGCCGCAAAAAAGGGAATAAGGGCGACACGGAAATGTT
GAATACTCATACTCTTCCTTTTTCAATATTATTGAAGCATTTATCAGGGTTATTGTCTCATGAGCGGATA
CATATTTGAATGTATTTAGAAAAATAAACAAATAGGGGTTCCGCGCACATTTCCCCGAAAAGTGCCACCT
GACGTCGACGGATCGGGAGATCTCCCGATCCCCTATGGTGCACTCTCAGTACAATCTGCTCTGATGCCGC
ATAGTTAAGCCAGTATCTGCTCCCTGCTTGTGTGTTGGAGGTCGCTGAGTAGTGCGCGAGCAAAATTTAA
GCTACAACAAGGCAAGGCTTGACCGACAATTGCATGAAGAATCTGCTTAGGGTTAGGCGTTTTGCGCTGC
TTCGCGATGTACGGGCCAGATATA
